>Addgene plasmid #184011 | pcDNA-Prom1 SV8 | addgene full sequence | sequence record 362439 | Addgene NGS Result
GACGGATCGGGAGATCTCCCGATCCCCTATGGTGCACTCTCAGTACAATCTGCTCTGATGCCGCATAGTT
AAGCCAGTATCTGCTCCCTGCTTGTGTGTTGGAGGTCGCTGAGTAGTGCGCGAGCAAAATTTAAGCTACA
ACAAGGCAAGGCTTGACCGACAATTGCATGAAGAATCTGCTTAGGGTTAGGCGTTTTGCGCTGCTTCGCG
ATGTACGGGCCAGATATACGCGTTGACATTGATTATTGACTAGTTATTAATAGTAATCAATTACGGGGTC
ATTAGTTCATAGCCCATATATGGAGTTCCGCGTTACATAACTTACGGTAAATGGCCCGCCTGGCTGACCG
CCCAACGACCCCCGCCCATTGACGTCAATAATGACGTATGTTCCCATAGTAACGCCAATAGGGACTTTCC
ATTGACGTCAATGGGTGGAGTATTTACGGTAAACTGCCCACTTGGCAGTACATCAAGTGTATCATATGCC
AAGTACGCCCCCTATTGACGTCAATGACGGTAAATGGCCCGCCTGGCATTATGCCCAGTACATGACCTTA
TGGGACTTTCCTACTTGGCAGTACATCTACGTATTAGTCATCGCTATTACCATGGTGATGCGGTTTTGGC
AGTACATCAATGGGCGTGGATAGCGGTTTGACTCACGGGGATTTCCAAGTCTCCACCCCATTGACGTCAA
TGGGAGTTTGTTTTGGCACCAAAATCAACGGGACTTTCCAAAATGTCGTAACAACTCCGCCCCATTGACG
CAAATGGGCGGTAGGCGTGTACGGTGGGAGGTCTATATAAGCAGAGCTCTCTGGCTAACTAGAGAACCCA
CTGCTTACTGGCTTATCGAAATTAATACGACTCACTATAGGGAGACCCAAGCTCCACCATGGCTCTCGTC
TTCAGTGCCCTGCTGTTACTGGGGCTGTGTGGAAAGATCTCTTCAGAAGGTCAGCCTGCATTCCATAACA
CTCCTGGGGCTATGAATTATGAATTGCCTACCACCAAATATGAGACCCAAGATACCTTCAATGCTGGGAT
TGTTGGCCCTCTCTACAAAATGGTGCACATCTTCCTCAACGTGGTCCAGCCGAATGACTTCCCTCTAGAT
TTGATCAAAAAACTCATACAGAACAAGAACTTTGACATCTCAGTTGATTCCAAGGAGCCAGAAATCATAG
TCTTGGCTCTGAAGATTGCCCTCTATGAGATCGGAGTCCTTATCTGCGCCATCCTGGGACTGCTGTTCAT
TATCCTCATGCCTCTGGTGGGCTGCTTCTTTTGTATGTGCCGTTGCTGCAACAAATGCGGCGGAGAGATG
CACCAGCGGCAGAAGCAGAATGCGCCATGCAGGAGGAAGTGCTTGGGCCTCTCCCTCCTGGTGATTTGTC
TGCTCATGAGCCTTGGCATTATATATGGCTTTGTGGCTAACCAGCAGACCAGGACTCGGATCAAAGGGAC
CCAGAAACTGGCAAAGAGCAATTTCAGAGACTTTCAAACACTCCTGACTGAAACACCAAAGCAAATTGAC
TATGTAGTGGAGCAGTACACCAACACCAAGAACAAGGCATTCTCAGACCTGGATGGCATCGGCTCCGTGC
TGGGAGGCAGAATAAAGGACCAACTAAAACCCAAAGTAACTCCTGTCCTCGAAGAGATTAAGGCCATGGC
GACAGCCATCAAACAGACCAAGGATGCCCTGCAGAACATGAGCAGCAGCCTGAAAAGTCTCCAAGATGCA
GCCACCCAGCTCAATACCAACCTGAGCTCTGTGAGAAACAGCATCGAGAATTCGCTCAGCAGCAGTGACT
GTACCTCAGATCCAGCCAGCAAGATCTGCGATAGCATCAGACCAAGCCTAAGCAGTCTGGGGAGCAGCCT
CAATTCAAGTCAGCTCCCATCAGTGGATAGAGAACTCAACACTGTTACTGAAGTCGACAAAACTGATCTG
GAGAGCCTCGTCAAAAGGGGGTATACGACAATTGATGAAATACCCAATACAATACAAAACCAAACTGTGG
ATGTCATCAAAGACGTCAAAAATACCTTGGACTCCATTAGCTCCAACATTAAGGACATGAGCCAAAGTAT
TCCTATTGAGGATATGCTGTTACAGGTCTCCCATTACCTTAATAACAGCAACAGATACTTAAACCAGGAG
CTGCCCAAGCTGGAAGAATATGACTCGTACTGGTGGCTGGGTGGCTTGATTGTCTGCTTTCTGCTGACTC
TCATTGTGACCTTCTTTTTCCTGGGCTTGCTGTGTGGTGTGTTTGGCTATGACAAGCATGCCACCCCAAC
TAGAAGAGGCTGTGTGTCCAACACTGGAGGCATCTTCCTCATGGCTGGGGTTGGATTCGGCTTCCTTTTT
TGCTGGATATTGATGATCCTTGTGGTTCTTACGTTTGTTGTTGGTGCAAATGTGGAAAAGTTGCTCTGCG
AACCTTATGAAAACAAGAAATTATTACAGGTTTTGGACACTCCCTATCTGCTCAAGGAACAATGGCAATT
TTATCTTTCTGGCATGCTATTCAATAACCCAGACATTAACATGACCTTTGAGCAAGTCTACAGGGATTGC
AAAAGAGGTCGAGGTATATATGCTGCTTTTCAGCTTGAGAATGTCGTCAACGTCAGTGATCATTTCAACA
TTGACCAGATTTCTGAAAACATAAATACGGAGTTGGAAAACCTGAATGTGAACATTGATAGCATTGAACT
GTTGGATAACACAGGAAGGAAGAGCCTCGAGGACTTTGCACATTCTGGGATAGATACAATCGATTATTCC
ACATACTTGAAGGAGACTGAGAAATCCCCTACTGAAGTGAATCTGCTGACATTTGCCTCTACCCTGGAAG
CAAAAGCAAACCAGTTGCCTGAAGGAAAGCTGAAACAGGCCTTCTTACTGGATGTACAGAATATAAGAGC
CATCCACCAGCATCTCCTCCCTCCTGTGCAGCAATCACTGAAATTTGTGAGGGTGAGGAATACGTTAAGA
CAAAGTGTCTGGACCCTCCAGCAAACAAGCAACAAGTTGCCGGAGAAAGTGAAGAAGATCCTTGCCTCTT
TGGACTCTGTTCAGCATTTCCTCACCAATAACGTTTCCCTCATCGTTATCGGGGAAACGAAGAAGTTTGG
GAAAACAATACTAGGCTACTTTGAACATTATCTGCACTGGGTCTTTTATGCCATCACAGAGAAGATGACA
TCCTGCAAACCCATGGCCACCGCGATGGACTCTGCTGTTAATGGCATTCTGTGTGGCTATGTTGCGGACC
CTCTGAATTTGTTCTGGTTCGGCATAGGGAAAGCCACGGTGCTCTTACTTCCGGCTGTAATCATTGCTAT
CAAGCTGGCCAAGTACTATCGCAGGATGGATTCAGAGGATGTATACGACGACCCGTCTCGATACGACTAC
AAAGACGATGACGACAAGTGAGTTTAAACCCGCTGATCAGCCTCGACTGTGCCTTCTAGTTGCCAGCCAT
CTGTTGTTTGCCCCTCCCCCGTGCCTTCCTTGACCCTGGAAGGTGCCACTCCCACTGTCCTTTCCTAATA
AAATGAGGAAATTGCATCGCATTGTCTGAGTAGGTGTCATTCTATTCTGGGGGGTGGGGTGGGGCAGGAC
AGCAAGGGGGAGGATTGGGAAGACAATAGCAGGCATGCTGGGGATGCGGTGGGCTCTATGGCTTCTGAGG
CGGAAAGAACCAGCTGGGGCTCTAGGGGGTATCCCC
[124 nt withheld, positions 3747-3870]
C
[91 nt withheld, positions 3872-3962]
A
[49 nt withheld, positions 3964-4012]
CCTTTGACGTTGGAGTCCACGTTCTTT
[37 nt withheld, positions 4040-4076]
ACCCTATCTCGGTCTATTCTTTTGATTTATAAGGGATTTTGCCGATTTCGGCCTATTGGTTAAAAAATGA
GCTGATTTAACAAAAATTTAACGCGAATTAATTCTGTGGAATGTGTGTCAGTTAGGGTGTGGAAAGTCCC
CAGGCTCCCCAGCAGGCAGAAGTATGCAAAGCATGCATCTCAATTAGTCAGCAACCAGGTGTGGAAAGTC
CCCAGGCTCCCCAGCAGGCAGAAGTATGCAAAGCATGCATCTCAATTAGTCAGCAACCATAGTCCCGCCC
CTAACTCCGCCCATCCCGCCCCTAACTCCGCCCAGTTCCGCCCATTCTCCGCCCCATGGCTGACTAATTT
TTTTTATTTATGCAGAGGCCGAGGCCGCCTCTGCCTCTGAGCTATTCCAGAAGTAGTGAGGAGGCTTTTT
TGGAGGCCTAGGCTTTTGCAAAAAGCTCCCGGGAGCTTGTATATCCATTTTCGGATCTGATCAAGAGACA
GGATGAGGATCGTTTCGCATGATTGAACAAGATGGATTGCACGCAGGTTCTCCGGCCGCTTGGGTGGAGA
GGCTATTCGGCTATGACTGGGCACAACAGACAATCGGCTGCTCTGATGCCGCCGTGTTCCGGCTGTCAGC
GCAGGGGCGCCCGGTTCTTTTTGTCAAGACCGACCTGTCCGGTGCCCTGAATGAACTGCAGGACGAGGCA
GCGCGGCTATCGTGGCTGGCCACGACGGGCGTTCCTTGCGCAGCTGTGCTCGACGTTGTCACTGAAGCGG
GAAGGGACTGGCTGCTATTGGGCGAAGTGCCGGGGCAGGATCTCCTGTCATCTCACCTTGCTCCTGCCGA
GAAAGTATCCATCATGGCTGATGCAATGCGGCGGCTGCATACGCTTGATCCGGCTACCTGCCCATTCGAC
CACCAAGCGAAACATCGCATCGAGCGAGCACGTACTCGGATGGAAGCCGGTCTTGTCGATCAGGATGATC
TGGACGAAGAGCATCAGGGGCTCGCGCCAGCCGAACTGTTCGCCAGGCTCAAGGCGCGCATGCCCGACGG
CGAGGATCTCGTCGTGACCCATGGCGATGCCTGCTTGCCGAATATCATGGTGGAAAATGGCCGCTTTTCT
GGATTCATCGACTGTGGCCGGCTGGGTGTGGCGGACCGCTATCAGGACATAGCGTTGGCTACCCGTGATA
TTGCTGAAGAGCTTGGCGGCGAATGGGCTGACCGCTTCCTCGTGCTTTACGGTATCGCCGCTCCCGATTC
GCAGCGCATCGCCTTCTATCGCCTTCTTGACGAGTTCTTCTGAGCGGGACTCTGGGGTTCGAAATGACCG
ACCAAGCGACGCCCAACCTGCCATCACGAGATTTCGATTCCACCGCCGCCTTCTATGAAAGGTTGGGCTT
CGGAATCGTTTTCCGGGACGCCGGCTGGATGATCCTCCAGCGCGGGGATCTCATGCTGGAGTTCTTCGCC
CACCCCAACTTGTTTATTGCAGCTTATAATGGTTACAAATAAAGCAATAGCATCACAAATTTCACAAATA
AAGCATTTTTTTCACTGCATTCTAGTTGTGGTTTGTCCAAACTCATCAATGTATCTTATCATGTCTGTAT
ACCGTCGACCTCTAGCTAGAGCTTGGCGTAATCATGGTCATAGCTGTTTCCTGTGTGAAATTGTTATCCG
CTCACAATTCCACACAACATACGAGCCGGAAGCATAAAGTGTAAAGCCTGGGGTGCCTAATGAGTGAGCT
AACTCACATTAATTGCGTTGCGCTCACTGCCCGCTTTCCAGTCGGGAAACCTGTCGTGCCAGCTGCATTA
ATGAATCGGCCAACGCGCGGGGAGAGGCGGTTTGCGTATTGGGCGCTCTTCCGCTTCCTCGCTCACTGAC
TCGCTGCGCTCGGTCGTTCGGCTGCGGCGAGCGGTATCAGCTCACTCAAAGGCGGTAATACGGTTATCCA
CAGAATCAGGGGATAACGCAGGAAAGAACATGTGAGCAAAAGGCCAGCAAAAGGCCAGGAACCGTAAAAA
GGCCGCGTTGCTGGCGTTTTTCCATAGGCTCCGCCCCCCTGACGAGCATCACAAAAATCGACGCTCAAGT
CAGAGGTGGCGAAACCCGACAGGACTATAAAGATACCAGGCGTTTCCCCCTGGAAGCTCCCTCGTGCGCT
CTCCTGTTCCGACCCTGCCGCTTACCGGATACCTGTCCGCCTTTCTCCCTTCGGGAAGCGTGGCGCTTTC
TCATAGCTCACGCTGTAGGTATCTCAGTTCGGTGTAGGTCGTTCGCTCCAAGCTGGGCTGTGTGCACGAA
CCCCCCGTTCAGCCCGACCGCTGCGCCTTATCCGGTAACTATCGTCTTGAGTCCAACCCGGTAAGACACG
ACTTATCGCCACTGGCAGCAGCCACTGGTAACAGGATTAGCAGAGCGAGGTATGTAGGCGGTGCTACAGA
GTTCTTGAAGTGGTGGCCTAACTACGGCTACACTAGAAGAACAGTATTTGGTATCTGCGCTCTGCTGAAG
CCAGTTACCTTCGGAAAAAGAGTTGGTAGCTCTTGATCCGGCAAACAAACCACCGCTGGTAGCGGTGGTT
TTTTTGTTTGCAAGCAGCAGATTACGCGCAGAAAAAAAGGATCTCAAGAAGATCCTTTGATCTTTTCTAC
GGGGTCTGACGCTCAGTGGAACGAAAACTCACGTTAAGGGATTTTGGTCATGAGATTATCAAAAAGGATC
TTCACCTAGATCCTTTTAAATTAAAAATGAAGTTTTAAATCAATCTAAAGTATATATGAGTAAACTTGGT
CTGACAGTTACCAATGCTTAATCAGTGAGGCACCTATCTCAGCGATCTGTCTATTTCGTTCATCCATAGT
TGCCTGACTCCCCGTCGTGTAGATAACTACGATACGGGAGGGCTTACCATCTGGCCCCAGTGCTGCAATG
ATACCGCGAGACCCACGCTCACCGGCTCCAGATTTATCAGCAATAAACCAGCCAGCCGGAAGGGCCGAGC
GCAGAAGTGGTCCTGCAACTTTATCCGCCTCCATCCAGTCTATTAATTGTTGCCGGGAAGCTAGAGTAAG
TAGTTCGCCAGTTAATAGTTTGCGCAACGTTGTTGCCATTGCTACAGGCATCGTGGTGTCACGCTCGTCG
TTTGGTATGGCTTCATTCAGCTCCGGTTCCCAACGATCAAGGCGAGTTACATGATCCCCCATGTTGTGCA
AAAAAGCGGTTAGCTCCTTCGGTCCTCCGATCGTTGTCAGAAGTAAGTTGGCCGCAGTGTTATCACTCAT
GGTTATGGCAGCACTGCATAATTCTCTTACTGTCATGCCATCCGTAAGATGCTTTTCTGTGACTGGTGAG
TACTCAACCAAGTCATTCTGAGAATAGTGTATGCGGCGACCGAGTTGCTCTTGCCCGGCGTCAATACGGG
ATAATACCGCGCCACATAGCAGAACTTTAAAAGTGCTCATCATTGGAAAACGTTCTTCGGGGCGAAAACT
CTCAAGGATCTTACCGCTGTTGAGATCCAGTTCGATGTAACCCACTCGTGCACCCAACTGATCTTCAGCA
TCTTTTACTTTCACCAGCGTTTCTGGGTGAGCAAAAACAGGAAGGCAAAATGCCGCAAAAAAGGGAATAA
GGGCGACACGGAAATGTTGAATACTCATACTCTTCCTTTTTCAATATTATTGAAGCATTTATCAGGGTTA
TTGTCTCATGAGCGGATACATATTTGAATGTATTTAGAAAAATAAACAAATAGGGGTTCCGCGCACATTT
CCCCGAAAAGTGCCACCTGACGTC
Features (pLannotate 1.2.2; 20 found; start..end, strand, type, name):
     28..80      -  misc_feature   bom (fragment): basis of mobility region from pBR322
    235..614     +  enhancer       CMV enhancer: human cytomegalovirus immediate early enhancer
    615..818     +  promoter       CMV promoter: human cytomegalovirus (CMV) immediate early promoter
    814..847     +  LTR            5' LTR (truncated) (fragment): truncated 5' long terminal repeat (LTR) from HIV-1
    863..881     +  promoter       T7 promoter: promoter for bacteriophage T7 RNA polymerase
    899..3412    +  CDS            Prom1: PROM1_MOUSE - Also known as Prom, Proml1. Experimental evidence at protein level: Swiss-Prot protein existence level 1. May play a role in cell differentiation, proliferation and apoptosis. Binds cholesterol in cholesterol-containing plasma membrane microdomains and may play a role in the organization of the apical plasma membrane in epithelial cells. During early retinal development acts as a key regulator of disk morphogenesis (PubMed:19228982). Involved in regulation of MAPK and Akt signaling pathways. In neuroblastoma cells suppresses cell differentiation such as neurite outgrowth in a RET
   3477..3701    +  polyA_signal   bGH poly(A) signal: bovine growth hormone polyadenylation signal
   3705..3726    +  promoter       SV40 promoter (fragment): SV40 enhancer and early promoter
   3747..4175    +  rep_origin     f1 ori (sequence partly withheld): f1 bacteriophage origin of replication; arrow indicates direction of (+) strand synthesis
   4189..4518    +  promoter       SV40 promoter: SV40 enhancer and early promoter
   4585..5376    +  CDS            neo: KKA2_KLEPN - Also known as kan, nptII. Experimental evidence at protein level: Swiss-Prot protein existence level 1. Resistance to kanamycin, neomycin, paromomycin, ribostamycin, butirosin and gentamicin B. From Klebsiella pneumoniae.
   5400..5558    +  CDS            ble (fragment): BLE_KLEPN - Experimental evidence at protein level: Swiss-Prot protein existence level 1. Binding protein with a strong affinity to the bleomycin family of antibiotics. Binds to CL990; an antimitotic-antibiotic compound. From Klebsiella pneumoniae.
   5553..5674    +  polyA_signal   SV40 poly(A) signal: SV40 polyadenylation signal
   5747..5763    -  protein_bind   lac operator: The lac repressor binds to the lac operator to inhibit transcription in E. coli. This inhibition can be relieved by adding lactose or isopropyl-β-D-thiogalactopyranoside (IPTG). lac repressor encoded by lacI
   5771..5801    -  promoter       lac promoter: promoter for the E. coli lac operon
   5816..5837    -  protein_bind   CAP binding site: CAP binding activates transcription in the presence of cAMP. E. coli catabolite activator protein
   5850..5942    -  CDS            lacI (fragment): lac repressor; lacI; The lac repressor binds to the lac operator to inhibit transcription in E. coli. This inhibition can be relieved by adding lactose or isopropyl-β-D-thiogalactopyranoside (IPTG).
   6125..6713    -  rep_origin     ori: high-copy-number ColE1/pMB1/pBR322/pUC origin of replication
   6884..7744    -  CDS            AmpR: β-lactamase; bla; confers resistance to ampicillin, carbenicillin, and related antibiotics
   7745..7849    -  promoter       AmpR promoter: bla
