[The description below was written by a language model from this plasmid's Addgene catalogue record and pLannotate feature annotations shown in this document.]
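Description:
pcDNA-Prom1 SV8 is a mammalian expression plasmid built on the Invitrogen pcDNA3.1(+) backbone that carries the wild-type cDNA for splice variant SV8 of mouse Prom1 (prominin-1, also known as CD133), a cholesterol-binding membrane protein implicated in apical membrane organisation and photoreceptor disk morphogenesis. The coding sequence, derived from an MGC cDNA clone, was inserted by Gibson assembly between the NheI and ApaI positions of the polylinker, both of which were destroyed in the process. The record states that a Flag epitope is fused to the C terminus of the protein. The automated feature table does not annotate this tag separately, but there is a short unannotated stretch between the end of the Prom1 match and the polyadenylation signal where it could lie.

Expression is driven by the human cytomegalovirus immediate-early enhancer and promoter and terminated by the bovine growth hormone poly(A) signal. A T7 promoter just upstream of the insert allows in vitro transcription or sequencing. A separate cassette, with the SV40 early promoter driving the neomycin phosphotransferase gene followed by an SV40 poly(A) signal, permits G418 selection of stably transfected mammalian cells. In E. coli the plasmid is maintained at high copy through a ColE1/pUC-type origin with ampicillin selection via β-lactamase, and an f1 origin is present for single-stranded DNA production. Short hits to an HIV-1 LTR, ble, lacI and bom are fragmentary matches typical of backbone annotation rather than functional elements. According to the associated publication, the construct was used in work characterising the epitope recognised by a monoclonal antibody against mouse PROM1, where the Flag tag offers antibody-independent detection of the expressed isoform.
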