Addgene plasmid #184011: pcDNA-Prom1 SV8
Purpose: Mammalian Flag tagged expression clone for the mouse Prom1 splicing variant SV8 (GenBank accession BC028286).
Depositing lab: Peter Stoilov. Depositing organization: West Virginia State University. Publication: The mAB 13A4 monoclonal antibody to the mouse PROM1 protein recognizes a structural epitope. Matalkah F, Rhodes S, Ramamurthy V, Stoilov P. PLoS One. 2022 Oct 10;17(10):e0274958. doi: 10.1371/journal.pone.0274958. eCollection 2022. PubMed 36215230.
Backbone
  Vector backbone: pcDNA3.1(+)
  Backbone manufacturer: Invitrogen
  Vector type: Mammalian Expression
Growth in bacteria
  Bacterial resistance: Ampicillin, 100 μg/mL
  Growth temperature: 37°C
  Growth strain: DH5alpha
  Copy number: High Copy
Gene/Insert
  Gene/Insert name: Prom1
  Species: M. musculus (mouse)
  Mutation: Wild type cDNA
  Entrez Gene: Prom1 (a.k.a. 4932416E19Rik, AC133, CD133, Prom, Prom-1, Proml1)
  Tag / fusion protein: Flag (C terminal on insert)
  Cloning method: Gibson Cloning
Resource information
  A portion of this plasmid was derived from a plasmid made by: Derived from MGC clone ID: 4502359
Terms and licenses: Academic/Nonprofit Terms; Industry Terms: Not Available to Industry
Depositor comments: 5' Cloning Site: NheI (destroyed during cloning), 3' Cloning Site: ApaI (destroyed during cloning). Please visit https://doi.org/10.1101/2022.03.04.482347 for bioRxiv preprint.
How to cite: pcDNA-Prom1 SV8 was a gift from Peter Stoilov (Addgene plasmid # 184011 ; http://n2t.net/addgene:184011 ; RRID:Addgene_184011)
